Addgene plasmid #78395: pNX3s2-FL3
Purpose: fission yeast epitope tagging
Depositing lab: Kazunori Tomita. Depositing organization: University College London. Publication: Sequential and counter-selectable cassettes for fission yeast. Amelina H, Moiseeva V, Collopy LC, Pearson SR, Armstrong CA, Tomita K. BMC Biotechnol. 2016 Nov 8;16(1):76. 10.1186/s12896-016-0307-4 PubMed 27825338.
Backbone
  Vector backbone: pFA6a-kanMX6
  Selectable markers: Zeocin
Growth in bacteria
  Bacterial resistance: Ampicillin and Bleocin (Zeocin), 100 & 50 μg/mL
  Growth temperature: 37°C
  Growth strain: DH5alpha
  Copy number: High Copy
Gene/Insert 1
  Gene/Insert name: 3xFLAG
Gene/Insert 2
  Gene/Insert name: zeoCV (alt name: CMV/zeo)
  Insert size (bp): 1161
Terms and licenses: Academic/Nonprofit Terms; Industry Terms: Not Available to Industry
How to cite: pNX3s2-FL3 was a gift from Kazunori Tomita (Addgene plasmid # 78395 ; http://n2t.net/addgene:78395 ; RRID:Addgene_78395)
