[The description below was written by a language model from this plasmid's Addgene catalogue record and pLannotate feature annotations shown in this document.]
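Description:
pNX3s2-FL3 is a 3,983 bp fission yeast epitope-tagging plasmid derived from pFA6a-kanMX6, in which the original kanMX marker has been replaced by a Zeocin resistance module. It is maintained in E. coli as a high-copy plasmid through a ColE1/pUC-type origin and is selected with ampicillin (β-lactamase under its own promoter) together with Zeocin. Short fragments annotated as rop, bom and lacI are remnants of the backbone rather than functional elements, and SP6 and T7 phage promoters flank the cassette region as in other pFA6a-series vectors.

The payload consists of two adjacent modules. The first is a 3xFLAG coding segment, annotated as three overlapping FLAG hits, followed immediately by the S. cerevisiae ADH1 terminator, which supplies transcription termination for a gene fused in frame to the tag. The second, on the opposite strand, is the zeoCV (CMV/zeo) marker, recorded as 1,161 bp: the Sh ble gene (BleoR) preceded by the CMV enhancer and promoter and the synthetic bacterial EM7 promoter, and followed by an SV40 polyadenylation signal. EM7 accounts for Zeocin resistance in bacteria, while the CMV elements presumably drive marker expression in yeast.

No yeast replication origin is annotated, consistent with use as a template rather than an episome. As with pFA6a-type plasmids generally, the tag-terminator-marker unit is expected to be amplified with primers carrying homology to a target locus and integrated by homologous recombination, giving a C-terminally 3xFLAG-tagged protein expressed from its endogenous promoter. The associated publication describes sequential and counter-selectable cassettes for fission yeast, but the record does not detail how this plasmid fits into that scheme.
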