Features (pLannotate 1.2.2; 17 found; start..end, strand, type, name):
     70..105     +  CDS            rop (fragment): Rop protein, which maintains plasmids at low copy number; rop
    207..258     +  misc_feature   bom (fragment): basis of mobility region from pBR322
    321..339     +  promoter       SP6 promoter: promoter for bacteriophage SP6 RNA polymerase
    415..435     +  CDS            FLAG (fragment): FLAG® epitope tag, followed by an enterokinase cleavage site
    439..463     +  CDS            3xFLAG (fragment): three tandem FLAG® epitope tags
    466..486     +  CDS            FLAG (fragment): FLAG® epitope tag, followed by an enterokinase cleavage site
    516..703     +  terminator     ADH1 terminator: S. cerevisiae ADH1; transcription terminator for the S. cerevisiae alcohol dehydrogenase 1 (ADH1) gene
    723..804     -  polyA_signal   SV40 poly(A) signal: SV40 polyadenylation signal
    818..1192    -  CDS            BleoR: antibiotic-binding protein; Sh ble from Streptoalloteichus hindustanus; confers resistance to bleomycin, phleomycin, and Zeocin™
   1211..1258    -  promoter       EM7 promoter: synthetic bacterial promoter&nbsp
   1376..1579    -  promoter       CMV promoter: human cytomegalovirus (CMV) immediate early promoter
   1580..1883    -  enhancer       CMV enhancer: human cytomegalovirus immediate early enhancer
   1958..1976    -  promoter       T7 promoter: promoter for bacteriophage T7 RNA polymerase
   1998..2051    -  CDS            lacI (fragment): lac repressor; lacI; The lac repressor binds to the lac operator to inhibit transcription in E. coli. This inhibition can be relieved by adding lactose or isopropyl-β-D-thiogalactopyranoside (IPTG).
   2234..2822    -  rep_origin     ori: high-copy-number ColE1/pMB1/pBR322/pUC origin of replication
   2993..3853    -  CDS            AmpR: β-lactamase; bla; confers resistance to ampicillin, carbenicillin, and related antibiotics
   3854..3958    -  promoter       AmpR promoter: bla
>Addgene plasmid #78395 | pNX3s2-FL3 | depositor full sequence | sequence record 146373 | pNX3s2-FL3 sequence 3983 bps
GACGTCTAAGAAACCATTATTATCATGACATTAACCTATAAAAATAGGCGTATCACGAGGCCCTTTCGTC
TCGCGCGTTTCGGTGATGACGGTGAAAACCTCTGACACATGCAGCTCCCGGAGACGGTCACAGCTTGTCT
GTAAGCGGATGCCGGGAGCAGACAAGCCCGTCAGGGCGCGTCAGCGGGTGTTGGCGGGTGTCGGGGCTGG
CTTAACTATGCGGCATCAGAGCAGATTGTACTGAGAGTGCACCATATGGACATATTGTCGTTAGAACGCG
GCTACAATTAATACATAACCTTATGTATCATACACATACGATTTAGGTGACACTATAGAACGCGGCCGCC
AGCTGAAGCTTCGTACGCTGCAGGTCGACGGATCCCCGGGTTAATTAACGCTAGCATGGGTGACTACAAG
GACGACGATGACAAGGGAGATTACAAAGATGACGACGATAAGGACTACAAGGACGACGATGACAAGTCTA
GATGAGGCGCGCCACTTCTAAATAAGCGAATTTCTTATGATTTATGATTTTTATTATTAAATAAGTTATA
AAAAAAATAAGTGTATACAAATTTTAAAGTGACTCTTAGGTTTTAAAACGAAAATTCTTATTCTTGAGTA
ACTCTTTCCTGTAGGTCAGGTTGCTTTCTCAGGTATAGTATGAGGTCGCTCTTATTGACCACACCTCTAC
CGGCAGATCCGCTAGGAGATCTGCAGTGAAAAAAATGCTTTATTTGTGAAATTTGTGATGCTATTGCTTT
ATTTGTAACCATTATAAGCTGCAATAAACAAGTTTCGAGGTCGAGTGTCAGTCCTGCTCCTCGGCCACGA
AGTGCACGCAGTTGCCGGCCGGGTCGCGCAGGGCGAACTCCCGCCCCCACGGCTGCTCGCCGATCTCGGT
CATGGCCGGCCCGGAGGCGTCCCGGAAGTTCGTGGACACGACCTCCGACCACTCGGCGTACAGCTCGTCC
AGGCCGCGCACACACACCCAGGCCAGGGTGTTGTCCGGCACCACCTGGTCCTGGACCGCGCTGATGAACA
GGGTCACGTCGTCCCGGACCACACCGGCGAAGTCGTCCTCCACGAAGTCCCGGGAGAACCCGAGCCGGTC
GGTCCAGAACTCGACCGCTCCGGCGACGTCGCGCGCGGTGAGCACCGGAACGGCACTGGTCAACTTGGCC
ATGGTTTAGTTCCTCACCTTGTCGTATTATACTATGCCGATATACTATGCCGATGATTAATTGTCAACAC
GGTCCGTTCCAATGCACCGTTCCCGGCCGCGGAGGCTGGATCGGTCCCGGTGTCTTCTATGGAGGTCAAA
ACAGCGTGGATGGCGTCTCCAGGCGATCTGACGGTTCACTAAACGAGCTCTGCTTATATAGACCTCCCAC
CGTACACGCCTACCGCCCATTTGCGTCAATGGGGCGGAGTTGTTACGACATTTTGGAAAGTCCCGTTGAT
TTTGGTGCCAAAACAAACTCCCATTGACGTCAATGGGGTGGAGACTTGGAAATCCCCGTGAGTCAAACCG
CTATCCACGCCCATTGATGTACTGCCAAAACCGCATCACCATGGTAATAGCGATGACTAATACGTAGATG
TACTGCCAAGTAGGAAAGTCCCATAAGGTCATGTACTGGGCATAATGCCAGGCGGGCCATTTACCGTCAT
TGACGTCAATAGGGGGCGTACTTGGCATATGATACACTTGATGTACTGCCAAGTGGGCAGTTTACCGTAA
ATACTCCACCCATTGACGTCAATGGAAAGTCCCTATTGGCGTTACTATGGGAACATACGTCATTATTGAC
GTCAATGGGCGGGGGTCGTTGGGCGGTCAGCCAGGCGGGCCATTTACCGTAAGTTATGTAACGGTTTAAA
CGAGCTCGAATTCATCGATGATATCAGATCCACTAGTGGCCTATGCGGCCGCGGATCTGCCGGTCTCCCT
ATAGTGAGTCGTATTAATTTCGATAAGCCAGGTTAACCTGCATTAATGAATCGGCCAACGCGCGGGGAGA
GGCGGTTTGCGTATTGGGCGCTCTTCCGCTTCCTCGCTCACTGACTCGCTGCGCTCGGTCGTTCGGCTGC
GGCGAGCGGTATCAGCTCACTCAAAGGCGGTAATACGGTTATCCACAGAATCAGGGGATAACGCAGGAAA
GAACATGTGAGCAAAAGGCCAGCAAAAGGCCAGGAACCGTAAAAAGGCCGCGTTGCTGGCGTTTTTCCAT
AGGCTCCGCCCCCCTGACGAGCATCACAAAAATCGACGCTCAAGTCAGAGGTGGCGAAACCCGACAGGAC
TATAAAGATACCAGGCGTTTCCCCCTGGAAGCTCCCTCGTGCGCTCTCCTGTTCCGACCCTGCCGCTTAC
CGGATACCTGTCCGCCTTTCTCCCTTCGGGAAGCGTGGCGCTTTCTCAATGCTCACGCTGTAGGTATCTC
AGTTCGGTGTAGGTCGTTCGCTCCAAGCTGGGCTGTGTGCACGAACCCCCCGTTCAGCCCGACCGCTGCG
CCTTATCCGGTAACTATCGTCTTGAGTCCAACCCGGTAAGACACGACTTATCGCCACTGGCAGCAGCCAC
TGGTAACAGGATTAGCAGAGCGAGGTATGTAGGCGGTGCTACAGAGTTCTTGAAGTGGTGGCCTAACTAC
GGCTACACTAGAAGGACAGTATTTGGTATCTGCGCTCTGCTGAAGCCAGTTACCTTCGGAAAAAGAGTTG
GTAGCTCTTGATCCGGCAAACAAACCACCGCTGGTAGCGGTGGTTTTTTTGTTTGCAAGCAGCAGATTAC
GCGCAGAAAAAAAGGATCTCAAGAAGATCCTTTGATCTTTTCTACGGGGTCTGACGCTCAGTGGAACGAA
AACTCACGTTAAGGGATTTTGGTCATGAGATTATCAAAAAGGATCTTCACCTAGATCCTTTTAAATTAAA
AATGAAGTTTTAAATCAATCTAAAGTATATATGAGTAAACTTGGTCTGACAGTTACCAATGCTTAATCAG
TGAGGCACCTATCTCAGCGATCTGTCTATTTCGTTCATCCATAGTTGCCTGACTCCCCGTCGTGTAGATA
ACTACGATACGGGAGGGCTTACCATCTGGCCCCAGTGCTGCAATGATACCGCGAGACCCACGCTCACCGG
CTCCAGATTTATCAGCAATAAACCAGCCAGCCGGAAGGGCCGAGCGCAGAAGTGGTCCTGCAACTTTATC
CGCCTCCATCCAGTCTATTAATTGTTGCCGGGAAGCTAGAGTAAGTAGTTCGCCAGTTAATAGTTTGCGC
AACGTTGTTGCCATTGCTACAGGCATCGTGGTGTCACGCTCGTCGTTTGGTATGGCTTCATTCAGCTCCG
GTTCCCAACGATCAAGGCGAGTTACATGATCCCCCATGTTGTGCAAAAAAGCGGTTAGCTCCTTCGGTCC
TCCGATCGTTGTCAGAAGTAAGTTGGCCGCAGTGTTATCACTCATGGTTATGGCAGCACTGCATAATTCT
CTTACTGTCATGCCATCCGTAAGATGCTTTTCTGTGACTGGTGAGTACTCAACCAAGTCATTCTGAGAAT
AGTGTATGCGGCGACCGAGTTGCTCTTGCCCGGCGTCAATACGGGATAATACCGCGCCACATAGCAGAAC
TTTAAAAGTGCTCATCATTGGAAAACGTTCTTCGGGGCGAAAACTCTCAAGGATCTTACCGCTGTTGAGA
TCCAGTTCGATGTAACCCACTCGTGCACCCAACTGATCTTCAGCATCTTTTACTTTCACCAGCGTTTCTG
GGTGAGCAAAAACAGGAAGGCAAAATGCCGCAAAAAAGGGAATAAGGGCGACACGGAAATGTTGAATACT
CATACTCTTCCTTTTTCAATATTATTGAAGCATTTATCAGGGTTATTGTCTCATGAGCGGATACATATTT
GAATGTATTTAGAAAAATAAACAAATAGGGGTTCCGCGCACATTTCCCCGAAAAGTGCCACCT
