>Addgene plasmid #78395 | pNX3s2-FL3 | addgene partial sequence | sequence record 150144 | SP6 5'-ATTTAGGTGACACTATAG-3'
CTGCAGGTCGACGGATCCCCGGGTTAATTAACGCTAGCATGGGTGACTACAAGGACGACGATGACAAGGG
AGATTACAAAGATGACGACGATAAGGACTACAAGGACGACGATGACAAGTCTAGATGAGGCGCGCCACTT
CTAAATAAGCGAATTTCTTATGATTTATGATTTTTATTATTAAATAAGTTATAAAAAAAATAAGTGTATA
CAAATTTTAAAGTGACTCTTAGGTTTTAAAACGAAAATTCTTATTCTTGAGTAACTCTTTCCTGTAGGTC
AGGTTGCTTTCTCAGGTATAGTATGAGGTCGCTCTTATTGACCACACCTCTACCGGCAGATCCGCTAGGA
GATCTGCAGTGAAAAAAATGCTTTATTTGTGAAATTTGTGATGCTATTGCTTTATTTGTAACCATTATAA
GCTGCAATAAACAAGTTTCGAGGTCGAGTGTCAGTCCTGCTCCTCGGCCACGAAGTGCACGCAGTTGCCG
GCCGGGTCGCGCAGGGCGAACTCCCGCCCCCACGGCTGCTCGCCGATCTCGGTCATGGCCGGCCCGGAGG
CGTCCCGGAAGTTCGTGGACACGACCTCCGACCACTCGGCGTACAGCTCGTCCAGGCCGCGCACACACAC
CCAGGCCAGGGTGTTGTCCGGCACCACCTGGTCCTGGACCGCGCTGATGAACAGGGTCACGTCGTCCCGG
ACCACACCGGCGAAGTCGTCCTCCACGAAGTCCCGGGAGAACCCGAGCCGGTCGGTCCAGAACTCGACCG
CTCCGGCGACGTCGCGCGCGGTGAGCACCGGAACGGCACTGGTCAACTTGGCCATGGTTTAGTTCCTCAC
CTTGTCGTATTATACTATGCCGATATACTATGCCGATGATTAATTGTCAACACGGTCCGTTCCAATGCAC
CGTTCCCGGCCGCGGAGGCTGGATCGGTCCCGGTGTCTTCTATGGAGGTCAAAACAGCGTGGATGGCGTC
TCCAGGCGATC
