>Addgene plasmid #78395 | pNX3s2-FL3 | addgene partial sequence | sequence record 150146 | SV40pA-R 5'-GAAATTTGTGATGCTATTGC-3'
CAATAAACAAGTTTCGAGGTCGAGTGTCAGTCCTGCTCCTCGGCCACGAAGTGCACGCAGTTGCCGGCCG
GGTCGCGCAGGGCGAACTCCCGCCCCCACGGCTGCTCGCCGATCTCGGTCATGGCCGGCCCGGAGGCGTC
CCGGAAGTTCGTGGACACGACCTCCGACCACTCGGCGTACAGCTCGTCCAGGCCGCGCACACACACCCAG
GCCAGGGTGTTGTCCGGCACCACCTGGTCCTGGACCGCGCTGATGAACAGGGTCACGTCGTCCCGGACCA
CACCGGCGAAGTCGTCCTCCACGAAGTCCCGGGAGAACCCGAGCCGGTCGGTCCAGAACTCGACCGCTCC
GGCGACGTCGCGCGCGGTGAGCACCGGAACGGCACTGGTCAACTTGGCCATGGTTTAGTTCCTCACCTTG
TCGTATTATACTATGCCGATATACTATGCCGATGATTAATTGTCAACACGGTCCGTTCCAATGCACCGTT
CCCGGCCGCGGAGGCTGGATCGGTCCCGGTGTCTTCTATGGAGGTCAAAACAGCGTGGATGGCGTCTCCA
GGCGATCTGACGGTTCACTAAACGAGCTCTGCTTATATAGACCTCCCACCGTACACGCCTACCGCCCATT
TGCGTCAATGGGGCGGAGTTGTTACGACATTTTGGAAAGTCCCGTTGATTTTGGTGCCAAAACAAACTCC
CATTGACGTCAATGGGGTGGAGACTTGGAAATCCCCGTGAGTCAAACCGCTATCCACGCCCATTGATGTA
CTGCCAAAACCGCATCACCATGGTAATAGCGATGACTAATACGTAGATGTACTGCCAAGTAGGAAAGTCC
CATAAGGTCATGTACTGGGCATAATGCCAGGCGGGCCATTTACCGTCATTGACGTCAATAGGGGGCGTAC
TTGGCATATGATACACTTGATGTACTGCCAAGTGGGCAGTTTACCGTAAATACTCCACCCATTGACGTCA
ATGGAAAGTCCCTATTGGCGTTACTATGGGAACATACGTCATTATTGACGTCAATGGGCGGGGGTCGTTG
GGCGGTCAGCCAGGCGGGCCATTTACCGTA
